Addgene plasmid #139307: TagBFP2-C1-FKB-PI-PLCN187
Purpose: N-terminal half of split PI-PLC
Depositing lab: Gerry Hammond. Publication: Probing the subcellular distribution of phosphatidylinositol reveals a surprising lack at the plasma membrane. Zewe JP, Miller AM, Sangappa S, Wills RC, Goulden BD, Hammond GRV. J Cell Biol. 2020 Mar 2;219(3). pii: 133808. doi: 10.1083/jcb.201906127. PubMed 32211893.
Backbone
  Vector backbone: pTagBFP-C1
  Vector type: Mammalian Expression
Growth in bacteria
  Bacterial resistance: Kanamycin, 50 μg/mL
  Growth temperature: 37°C
  Growth strain: DH5alpha
  Copy number: High Copy
Gene/Insert
  Gene/Insert name: TagBFP2:FKBP1A(3-108):[GGSA]4GG:L. monocytogenes PI-PLC(1-187)
  Species: Other
  Cloning method: Gibson Cloning
Terms and licenses: Academic/Nonprofit Terms; Industry Terms: Not Available to Industry
How to cite: TagBFP2-C1-FKB-PI-PLCN187 was a gift from Gerry Hammond (Addgene plasmid # 139307 ; http://n2t.net/addgene:139307 ; RRID:Addgene_139307)
