[The description below was written by a language model from this plasmid's Addgene catalogue record and pLannotate feature annotations shown in this document.]
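Description:
TagBFP2-C1-FKB-PI-PLCN187 is a mammalian expression plasmid of about 5.7 kb built on the pTagBFP-C1 backbone. It encodes the N-terminal half of a split phosphatidylinositol-specific phospholipase C (PI-PLC). It replicates in E. coli at high copy from a ColE1/pUC-type origin and also carries an f1 phage origin. A single NeoR/KanR (Tn5 aminoglycoside phosphotransferase) cassette is driven by tandem bacterial (bla) and SV40 early promoters and ends in the HSV TK polyadenylation signal. This cassette gives kanamycin resistance in bacteria and can confer G418 resistance in mammalian cells. The short ble, large T antigen and bGH poly(A) annotations are fragmentary matches within backbone sequence, not functional elements.

The payload is one open reading frame under the CMV immediate early enhancer and promoter, terminated by the SV40 poly(A) signal. From N- to C-terminus it comprises the monomeric blue fluorescent protein TagBFP2, human FKBP12 (FKBP1A residues 3-108), a flexible [GGSA]4GG linker, and residues 1-187 of the Listeria monocytogenes PI-PLC (plcA). This enzyme cleaves phosphatidylinositol and GPI anchors but not phosphorylated phosphoinositides. The insert was assembled by Gibson cloning.

The truncated enzyme half is presumably inactive alone. FKBP is a standard module for rapamycin-type chemically induced dimerization, so the design suggests pairing with a complementary C-terminal fragment on a partner domain to reconstitute activity on demand, although the record does not describe that partner. The blue tag allows expression and localization to be followed by microscopy. The associated publication concerns mapping the subcellular distribution of phosphatidylinositol, including at the plasma membrane.
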