Features (pLannotate 1.2.2; 17 found; start..end, strand, type, name):
     61..364     +  enhancer       CMV enhancer: human cytomegalovirus immediate early enhancer
    365..568     +  promoter       CMV promoter: human cytomegalovirus (CMV) immediate early promoter
    617..1315    +  CDS            TagBFP: monomeric blue fluorescent protein mammalian codon-optimized
   1315..1332    +  misc_feature   MCS (fragment): multiple cloning site
   1373..1695    +  CDS            FKBP (fragment): human FK506-binding protein FKBP12
   1765..2334    +  CDS            plcA (fragment): PLC_LISMO - Also known as pic. Experimental evidence at protein level: Swiss-Prot protein existence level 1. Cleaves glycosylphosphatidylinositol (GPI) and phosphatidylinositol (PI) anchors but not PI phosphates. Important factor in pathogenesis, PI-PLC activity is present only in virulent listeria species. It may participate in the lysis of the phagolysosomal membrane. From Listeria monocytogenes serovar 1/2a (strain ATCC BAA-679 / EGD-e).
   2337..2373    +  misc_feature   MCS (fragment): multiple cloning site
   2390..2474    +  CDS            large T antigen (fragment): large T antigen from SV40 (simian virus 40)
   2497..2618    +  polyA_signal   SV40 poly(A) signal: SV40 polyadenylation signal
   2652..3080    -  rep_origin     f1 ori (sequence partly withheld): f1 bacteriophage origin of replication; arrow indicates direction of (+) strand synthesis
   3107..3211    +  promoter       AmpR promoter: bla
   3213..3570    +  promoter       SV40 promoter: SV40 enhancer and early promoter
   3605..4399    +  CDS            NeoR/KanR: aminoglycoside phosphotransferase from Tn5; aph(3')-II (or nptII); confers resistance to neomycin, kanamycin, and G418 (Geneticin®)
   4420..4572    +  CDS            ble (fragment): BLE_KLEPN - Experimental evidence at protein level: Swiss-Prot protein existence level 1. Binding protein with a strong affinity to the bleomycin family of antibiotics. Binds to CL990; an antimitotic-antibiotic compound. From Klebsiella pneumoniae.
   4631..4678    +  polyA_signal   HSV TK poly(A) signal: herpes simplex virus thymidine kinase polyadenylation signal (Cole and Stacy, 1985)
   4769..4785    -  polyA_signal   bGH poly(A) signal (fragment): bovine growth hormone polyadenylation signal
   5007..5595    +  rep_origin     ori: high-copy-number ColE1/pMB1/pBR322/pUC origin of replication
>Addgene plasmid #139307 | TagBFP2-C1-FKB-PI-PLCN187 | depositor full sequence | sequence record 269437 | Full Sequence
TAGTTATTAATAGTAATCAATTACGGGGTCATTAGTTCATAGCCCATATATGGAGTTCCGCGTTACATAA
CTTACGGTAAATGGCCCGCCTGGCTGACCGCCCAACGACCCCCGCCCATTGACGTCAATAATGACGTATG
TTCCCATAGTAACGCCAATAGGGACTTTCCATTGACGTCAATGGGTGGAGTATTTACGGTAAACTGCCCA
CTTGGCAGTACATCAAGTGTATCATATGCCAAGTACGCCCCCTATTGACGTCAATGACGGTAAATGGCCC
GCCTGGCATTATGCCCAGTACATGACCTTATGGGACTTTCCTACTTGGCAGTACATCTACGTATTAGTCA
TCGCTATTACCATGGTGATGCGGTTTTGGCAGTACATCAATGGGCGTGGATAGCGGTTTGACTCACGGGG
ATTTCCAAGTCTCCACCCCATTGACGTCAATGGGAGTTTGTTTTGGCACCAAAATCAACGGGACTTTCCA
AAATGTCGTAACAACTCCGCCCCATTGACGCAAATGGGCGGTAGGCGTGTACGGTGGGAGGTCTATATAA
GCAGAGCTGGTTTAGTGAACCGTCAGATCCGCTAGCGCTACCGGTCGCCACCATGGTGAGCGAGCTGATT
AAGGAGAACATGCACATGAAGCTGTACATGGAGGGCACCGTGGACAACCATCACTTCAAGTGCACATCCG
AGGGCGAAGGCAAGCCCTACGAGGGCACCCAGACCATGAGAATCAAGGTGGTCGAGGGCGGCCCTCTCCC
CTTCGCCTTCGACATCCTGGCTACTAGCTTCCTCTACGGCAGCAAGACCTTCATCAACCACACCCAGGGC
ATCCCCGACTTCTTCAAGCAGTCCTTCCCTGAGGGCTTCACATGGGAGAGAGTCACCACATACGAAGACG
GGGGCGTGCTGACCGCTACCCAGGACACCAGCCTCCAGGACGGCTGCCTCATCTACAACGTCAAGATCAG
AGGGGTGAACTTCACATCCAACGGCCCTGTGATGCAGAAGAAAACACTCGGCTGGGAGGCCTTCACCGAG
ACGCTGTACCCCGCTGACGGCGGCCTGGAAGGCAGAAACGACATGGCCCTGAAGCTCGTGGGCGGGAGCC
ATCTGATCGCAAACGCCAAGACCACATATAGATCCAAGAAACCCGCTAAGAACCTCAAGATGCCTGGCGT
CTACTATGTGGACTACAGACTGGAAAGAATCAAGGAGGCCAACAACGAGACCTACGTCGAGCAGCACGAG
GTGGCAGTGGCCAGATACTGCGACCTCCCTAGCAAACTGGGGCACAAGCTTAATTCCGGACTCAGATCTC
GAAGCGCGGCCGCGGGAGCAGGAGGAGCAGCTCGAGCGGCGCTGGGAGTGCAGGTGGAAACCATCTCCCC
AGGAGACGGGCGCACCTTCCCCAAGCGCGGCCAGACCTGCGTGGTGCACTACACCGGGATGCTTGAAGAT
GGAAAGAAATTTGATTCCTCCCGGGACAGAAACAAGCCCTTTAAGTTTATGCTAGGCAAGCAGGAGGTGA
TCCGAGGCTGGGAAGAAGGGGTTGCCCAGATGAGTGTGGGTCAGAGAGCCAAACTGACTATATCTCCAGA
TTATGCCTATGGTGCCACTGGGCACCCAGGCATCATCCCACCACATGCCACTCTCGTCTTCGATGTGGAG
CTTCTAAAACTGGAAAGTGCTGGTGGTAGTGCTGGTGGTAGTGCTGGTGGTAGTGCTGGTGGTAGTGCTG
GTGGTCCGCGAGCTCAAGCTTCGTCGCTTAATAACTGGAATAAGCCAATAAAGAACTCTGTAACTACAAA
ACAATGGATGTCCGCTCTACCTGACACAACAAACCTAGCAGCGCTCTCTATACCAGGTACACATGATACG
ATGAGCTATAACGGAGACATAACATGGACATTAACCAAACCACTAGCTCAAACACAAACGATGTCATTGT
ACCAACAACTAGAAGCAGGAATACGGTACATCGATATTAGAGCAAAAGACAATCTCAACATTTACCATGG
GCCAATTTTTTTAAATGCATCACTTTCAGGTGTATTAGAAACGATTACTCAATTTTTAAAGAAAAATCCA
AAAGAAACCATTATTATGCGTTTAAAGGACGAGCAAAACAGCAACGATAGTTTTGATTATCGGATCCAAC
CACTAATCAACATTTATAAAGATTATTTTTACACTACTCCCAGAACTGACACGAGCAATAAAATCCCTAC
ATTAAAAGATGTCCGCGGAAAAATATTATTACTTTCAGAGAACCACACAAAAAAGCCATTAGTCATTAAC
TCACGCAAATTCGGCATGCAGTTCTAGAATTCTGCAGTCGACGGTACCGCGGGCCCGGGATCCACCGGAT
CTAGATAACTGATCATAATCAGCCATACCACATTTGTAGAGGTTTTACTTGCTTTAAAAAACCTCCCACA
CCTCCCCCTGAACCTGAAACATAAAATGAATGCAATTGTTGTTGTTAACTTGTTTATTGCAGCTTATAAT
GGTTACAAATAAAGCAATAGCATCACAAATTTCACAAATAAAGCATTTTTTTCACTGCATTCTAGTTGTG
GTTTGTCCAAACTCATCAATGTATCTTAACGCGTAAATTGTAAGCGTTAATATTTTGTTAAAATTCGCGT
TAAATTTTTGTTAAATCAGCTCATTTTTTAACCAATAGGCCGAAATCGGCAAAATCCCTTATAAATCAAA
AGAATAGACCGAGATAGGGT
[37 nt withheld, positions 2751-2787]
AAAGAACGTGGACTCCAACGTCAAAGG
[49 nt withheld, positions 2815-2863]
T
[91 nt withheld, positions 2865-2955]
G
[124 nt withheld, positions 2957-3080]
CAGGTGGCACTTTTCGGGGAAATGTGCGCGGAACCCCTATTTGTTTATTTTTCTAAATACATTCAAATAT
GTATCCGCTCATGAGACAATAACCCTGATAAATGCTTCAATAATATTGAAAAAGGAAGAGTCCTGAGGCG
GAAAGAACCAGCTGTGGAATGTGTGTCAGTTAGGGTGTGGAAAGTCCCCAGGCTCCCCAGCAGGCAGAAG
TATGCAAAGCATGCATCTCAATTAGTCAGCAACCAGGTGTGGAAAGTCCCCAGGCTCCCCAGCAGGCAGA
AGTATGCAAAGCATGCATCTCAATTAGTCAGCAACCATAGTCCCGCCCCTAACTCCGCCCATCCCGCCCC
TAACTCCGCCCAGTTCCGCCCATTCTCCGCCCCATGGCTGACTAATTTTTTTTATTTATGCAGAGGCCGA
GGCCGCCTCGGCCTCTGAGCTATTCCAGAAGTAGTGAGGAGGCTTTTTTGGAGGCCTAGGCTTTTGCAAA
GATCGATCAAGAGACAGGATGAGGATCGTTTCGCATGATTGAACAAGATGGATTGCACGCAGGTTCTCCG
GCCGCTTGGGTGGAGAGGCTATTCGGCTATGACTGGGCACAACAGACAATCGGCTGCTCTGATGCCGCCG
TGTTCCGGCTGTCAGCGCAGGGGCGCCCGGTTCTTTTTGTCAAGACCGACCTGTCCGGTGCCCTGAATGA
ACTGCAAGACGAGGCAGCGCGGCTATCGTGGCTGGCCACGACGGGCGTTCCTTGCGCAGCTGTGCTCGAC
GTTGTCACTGAAGCGGGAAGGGACTGGCTGCTATTGGGCGAAGTGCCGGGGCAGGATCTCCTGTCATCTC
ACCTTGCTCCTGCCGAGAAAGTATCCATCATGGCTGATGCAATGCGGCGGCTGCATACGCTTGATCCGGC
TACCTGCCCATTCGACCACCAAGCGAAACATCGCATCGAGCGAGCACGTACTCGGATGGAAGCCGGTCTT
GTCGATCAGGATGATCTGGACGAAGAGCATCAGGGGCTCGCGCCAGCCGAACTGTTCGCCAGGCTCAAGG
CGAGCATGCCCGACGGCGAGGATCTCGTCGTGACCCATGGCGATGCCTGCTTGCCGAATATCATGGTGGA
AAATGGCCGCTTTTCTGGATTCATCGACTGTGGCCGGCTGGGTGTGGCGGACCGCTATCAGGACATAGCG
TTGGCTACCCGTGATATTGCTGAAGAGCTTGGCGGCGAATGGGCTGACCGCTTCCTCGTGCTTTACGGTA
TCGCCGCTCCCGATTCGCAGCGCATCGCCTTCTATCGCCTTCTTGACGAGTTCTTCTGAGCGGGACTCTG
GGGTTCGAAATGACCGACCAAGCGACGCCCAACCTGCCATCACGAGATTTCGATTCCACCGCCGCCTTCT
ATGAAAGGTTGGGCTTCGGAATCGTTTTCCGGGACGCCGGCTGGATGATCCTCCAGCGCGGGGATCTCAT
GCTGGAGTTCTTCGCCCACCCTAGGGGGAGGCTAACTGAAACACGGAAGGAGACAATACCGGAAGGAACC
CGCGCTATGACGGCAATAAAAAGACAGAATAAAACGCACGGTGTTGGGTCGTTTGTTCATAAACGCGGGG
TTCGGTCCCAGGGCTGGCACTCTGTCGATACCCCACCGAGACCCCATTGGGGCCAATACGCCCGCGTTTC
TTCCTTTTCCCCACCCCACCCCCCAAGTTCGGGTGAAGGCCCAGGGCTCGCAGCCAACGTCGGGGCGGCA
GGCCCTGCCATAGCCTCAGGTTACTCATATATACTTTAGATTGATTTAAAACTTCATTTTTAATTTAAAA
GGATCTAGGTGAAGATCCTTTTTGATAATCTCATGACCAAAATCCCTTAACGTGAGTTTTCGTTCCACTG
AGCGTCAGACCCCGTAGAAAAGATCAAAGGATCTTCTTGAGATCCTTTTTTTCTGCGCGTAATCTGCTGC
TTGCAAACAAAAAAACCACCGCTACCAGCGGTGGTTTGTTTGCCGGATCAAGAGCTACCAACTCTTTTTC
CGAAGGTAACTGGCTTCAGCAGAGCGCAGATACCAAATACTGTCCTTCTAGTGTAGCCGTAGTTAGGCCA
CCACTTCAAGAACTCTGTAGCACCGCCTACATACCTCGCTCTGCTAATCCTGTTACCAGTGGCTGCTGCC
AGTGGCGATAAGTCGTGTCTTACCGGGTTGGACTCAAGACGATAGTTACCGGATAAGGCGCAGCGGTCGG
GCTGAACGGGGGGTTCGTGCACACAGCCCAGCTTGGAGCGAACGACCTACACCGAACTGAGATACCTACA
GCGTGAGCTATGAGAAAGCGCCACGCTTCCCGAAGGGAGAAAGGCGGACAGGTATCCGGTAAGCGGCAGG
GTCGGAACAGGAGAGCGCACGAGGGAGCTTCCAGGGGGAAACGCCTGGTATCTTTATAGTCCTGTCGGGT
TTCGCCACCTCTGACTTGAGCGTCGATTTTTGTGATGCTCGTCAGGGGGGCGGAGCCTATGGAAAAACGC
CAGCAACGCGGCCTTTTTACGGTTCCTGGCCTTTTGCTGGCCTTTTGCTCACATGTTCTTTCCTGCGTTA
TCCCCTGATTCTGTGGATAACCGTATTACCGCCATGCAT
