Features (pLannotate 1.2.2; 17 found; start..end, strand, type, name):
     61..364     +  enhancer       CMV enhancer: human cytomegalovirus immediate early enhancer
    365..568     +  promoter       CMV promoter: human cytomegalovirus (CMV) immediate early promoter
    617..1315    +  CDS            TagBFP: monomeric blue fluorescent protein mammalian codon-optimized
   1315..1332    +  misc_feature   MCS (fragment): multiple cloning site
   1373..1695    +  CDS            FKBP (fragment): human FK506-binding protein FKBP12
   1765..2334    +  CDS            plcA (fragment): PLC_LISMO - Also known as pic. Experimental evidence at protein level: Swiss-Prot protein existence level 1. Cleaves glycosylphosphatidylinositol (GPI) and phosphatidylinositol (PI) anchors but not PI phosphates. Important factor in pathogenesis, PI-PLC activity is present only in virulent listeria species. It may participate in the lysis of the phagolysosomal membrane. From Listeria monocytogenes serovar 1/2a (strain ATCC BAA-679 / EGD-e).
   2337..2373    +  misc_feature   MCS (fragment): multiple cloning site
   2390..2474    +  CDS            large T antigen (fragment): large T antigen from SV40 (simian virus 40)
   2497..2618    +  polyA_signal   SV40 poly(A) signal: SV40 polyadenylation signal
   2652..3080    -  rep_origin     f1 ori (sequence partly withheld): f1 bacteriophage origin of replication; arrow indicates direction of (+) strand synthesis
   3107..3211    +  promoter       AmpR promoter: bla
   3213..3570    +  promoter       SV40 promoter: SV40 enhancer and early promoter
   3605..4399    +  CDS            NeoR/KanR: aminoglycoside phosphotransferase from Tn5; aph(3')-II (or nptII); confers resistance to neomycin, kanamycin, and G418 (Geneticin®)
   4420..4572    +  CDS            ble (fragment): BLE_KLEPN - Experimental evidence at protein level: Swiss-Prot protein existence level 1. Binding protein with a strong affinity to the bleomycin family of antibiotics. Binds to CL990; an antimitotic-antibiotic compound. From Klebsiella pneumoniae.
   4631..4678    +  polyA_signal   HSV TK poly(A) signal: herpes simplex virus thymidine kinase polyadenylation signal (Cole and Stacy, 1985)
   4769..4785    -  polyA_signal   bGH poly(A) signal (fragment): bovine growth hormone polyadenylation signal
   5007..5595    +  rep_origin     ori: high-copy-number ColE1/pMB1/pBR322/pUC origin of replication
>Addgene plasmid #139307 | TagBFP2-C1-FKB-PI-PLCN187 | addgene full sequence | sequence record 287355 | Addgene NGS Result
TAGTTATTAATAGTAATCAATTACGGGGTCATTAGTTCATAGCCCATATATGGAGTTCCGCGTTACATAA
CTTACGGTAAATGGCCCGCCTGGCTGACCGCCCAACGACCCCCGCCCATTGACGTCAATAATGACGTATG
TTCCCATAGTAACGCCAATAGGGACTTTCCATTGACGTCAATGGGTGGAGTATTTACGGTAAACTGCCCA
CTTGGCAGTACATCAAGTGTATCATATGCCAAGTACGCCCCCTATTGACGTCAATGACGGTAAATGGCCC
GCCTGGCATTATGCCCAGTACATGACCTTATGGGACTTTCCTACTTGGCAGTACATCTACGTATTAGTCA
TCGCTATTACCATGGTGATGCGGTTTTGGCAGTACATCAATGGGCGTGGATAGCGGTTTGACTCACGGGG
ATTTCCAAGTCTCCACCCCATTGACGTCAATGGGAGTTTGTTTTGGCACCAAAATCAACGGGACTTTCCA
AAATGTCGTAACAACTCCGCCCCATTGACGCAAATGGGCGGTAGGCGTGTACGGTGGGAGGTCTATATAA
GCAGAGCTGGTTTAGTGAACCGTCAGATCCGCTAGCGCTACCGGTCGCCACCATGGTGAGCGAGCTGATT
AAGGAGAACATGCACATGAAGCTGTACATGGAGGGCACCGTGGACAACCATCACTTCAAGTGCACATCCG
AGGGCGAAGGCAAGCCCTACGAGGGCACCCAGACCATGAGAATCAAGGTGGTCGAGGGCGGCCCTCTCCC
CTTCGCCTTCGACATCCTGGCTACTAGCTTCCTCTACGGCAGCAAGACCTTCATCAACCACACCCAGGGC
ATCCCCGACTTCTTCAAGCAGTCCTTCCCTGAGGGCTTCACATGGGAGAGAGTCACCACATACGAAGACG
GGGGCGTGCTGACCGCTACCCAGGACACCAGCCTCCAGGACGGCTGCCTCATCTACAACGTCAAGATCAG
AGGGGTGAACTTCACATCCAACGGCCCTGTGATGCAGAAGAAAACACTCGGCTGGGAGGCCTTCACCGAG
ACGCTGTACCCCGCTGACGGCGGCCTGGAAGGCAGAAACGACATGGCCCTGAAGCTCGTGGGCGGGAGCC
ATCTGATCGCAAACGCCAAGACCACATATAGATCCAAGAAACCCGCTAAGAACCTCAAGATGCCTGGCGT
CTACTATGTGGACTACAGACTGGAAAGAATCAAGGAGGCCAACAACGAGACCTACGTCGAGCAGCACGAG
GTGGCAGTGGCCAGATACTGCGACCTCCCTAGCAAACTGGGGCACAAGCTTAATTCCGGACTCAGATCTC
GAAGCGCGGCCGCGGGAGCAGGAGGAGCAGCTCGAGCGGCGCTGGGAGTGCAGGTGGAAACCATCTCCCC
AGGAGACGGGCGCACCTTCCCCAAGCGCGGCCAGACCTGCGTGGTGCACTACACCGGGATGCTTGAAGAT
GGAAAGAAATTTGATTCCTCCCGGGACAGAAACAAGCCCTTTAAGTTTATGCTAGGCAAGCAGGAGGTGA
TCCGAGGCTGGGAAGAAGGGGTTGCCCAGATGAGTGTGGGTCAGAGAGCCAAACTGACTATATCTCCAGA
TTATGCCTATGGTGCCACTGGGCACCCAGGCATCATCCCACCACATGCCACTCTCGTCTTCGATGTGGAG
CTTCTAAAACTGGAAAGTGCTGGTGGTAGTGCTGGTGGTAGTGCTGGTGGTAGTGCTGGTGGTAGTGCTG
GTGGTCCGCGAGCTCAAGCTTCGTCGCTTAATAACTGGAATAAGCCAATAAAGAACTCTGTAACTACAAA
ACAATGGATGTCCGCTCTACCTGACACAACAAACCTAGCAGCGCTCTCTATACCAGGTACACATGATACG
ATGAGCTATAACGGAGACATAACATGGACATTAACCAAACCACTAGCTCAAACACAAACGATGTCATTGT
ACCAACAACTAGAAGCAGGAATACGGTACATCGATATTAGAGCAAAAGACAATCTCAACATTTACCATGG
GCCAATTTTTTTAAATGCATCACTTTCAGGTGTATTAGAAACGATTACTCAATTTTTAAAGAAAAATCCA
AAAGAAACCATTATTATGCGTTTAAAGGACGAGCAAAACAGCAACGATAGTTTTGATTATCGGATCCAAC
CACTAATCAACATTTATAAAGATTATTTTTACACTACTCCCAGAACTGACACGAGCAATAAAATCCCTAC
ATTAAAAGATGTCCGCGGAAAAATATTATTACTTTCAGAGAACCACACAAAAAAGCCATTAGTCATTAAC
TCACGCAAATTCGGCATGCAGTTCTAGAATTCTGCAGTCGACGGTACCGCGGGCCCGGGATCCACCGGAT
CTAGATAACTGATCATAATCAGCCATACCACATTTGTAGAGGTTTTACTTGCTTTAAAAAACCTCCCACA
CCTCCCCCTGAACCTGAAACATAAAATGAATGCAATTGTTGTTGTTAACTTGTTTATTGCAGCTTATAAT
GGTTACAAATAAAGCAATAGCATCACAAATTTCACAAATAAAGCATTTTTTTCACTGCATTCTAGTTGTG
GTTTGTCCAAACTCATCAATGTATCTTAACGCGTAAATTGTAAGCGTTAATATTTTGTTAAAATTCGCGT
TAAATTTTTGTTAAATCAGCTCATTTTTTAACCAATAGGCCGAAATCGGCAAAATCCCTTATAAATCAAA
AGAATAGACCGAGATAGGGT
[37 nt withheld, positions 2751-2787]
AAAGAACGTGGACTCCAACGTCAAAGG
[49 nt withheld, positions 2815-2863]
T
[91 nt withheld, positions 2865-2955]
G
[124 nt withheld, positions 2957-3080]
CAGGTGGCACTTTTCGGGGAAATGTGCGCGGAACCCCTATTTGTTTATTTTTCTAAATACATTCAAATAT
GTATCCGCTCATGAGACAATAACCCTGATAAATGCTTCAATAATATTGAAAAAGGAAGAGTCCTGAGGCG
GAAAGAACCAGCTGTGGAATGTGTGTCAGTTAGGGTGTGGAAAGTCCCCAGGCTCCCCAGCAGGCAGAAG
TATGCAAAGCATGCATCTCAATTAGTCAGCAACCAGGTGTGGAAAGTCCCCAGGCTCCCCAGCAGGCAGA
AGTATGCAAAGCATGCATCTCAATTAGTCAGCAACCATAGTCCCGCCCCTAACTCCGCCCATCCCGCCCC
TAACTCCGCCCAGTTCCGCCCATTCTCCGCCCCATGGCTGACTAATTTTTTTTATTTATGCAGAGGCCGA
GGCCGCCTCGGCCTCTGAGCTATTCCAGAAGTAGTGAGGAGGCTTTTTTGGAGGCCTAGGCTTTTGCAAA
GATCGATCAAGAGACAGGATGAGGATCGTTTCGCATGATTGAACAAGATGGATTGCACGCAGGTTCTCCG
GCCGCTTGGGTGGAGAGGCTATTCGGCTATGACTGGGCACAACAGACAATCGGCTGCTCTGATGCCGCCG
TGTTCCGGCTGTCAGCGCAGGGGCGCCCGGTTCTTTTTGTCAAGACCGACCTGTCCGGTGCCCTGAATGA
ACTGCAAGACGAGGCAGCGCGGCTATCGTGGCTGGCCACGACGGGCGTTCCTTGCGCAGCTGTGCTCGAC
GTTGTCACTGAAGCGGGAAGGGACTGGCTGCTATTGGGCGAAGTGCCGGGGCAGGATCTCCTGTCATCTC
ACCTTGCTCCTGCCGAGAAAGTATCCATCATGGCTGATGCAATGCGGCGGCTGCATACGCTTGATCCGGC
TACCTGCCCATTCGACCACCAAGCGAAACATCGCATCGAGCGAGCACGTACTCGGATGGAAGCCGGTCTT
GTCGATCAGGATGATCTGGACGAAGAGCATCAGGGGCTCGCGCCAGCCGAACTGTTCGCCAGGCTCAAGG
CGAGCATGCCCGACGGCGAGGATCTCGTCGTGACCCATGGCGATGCCTGCTTGCCGAATATCATGGTGGA
AAATGGCCGCTTTTCTGGATTCATCGACTGTGGCCGGCTGGGTGTGGCGGACCGCTATCAGGACATAGCG
TTGGCTACCCGTGATATTGCTGAAGAGCTTGGCGGCGAATGGGCTGACCGCTTCCTCGTGCTTTACGGTA
TCGCCGCTCCCGATTCGCAGCGCATCGCCTTCTATCGCCTTCTTGACGAGTTCTTCTGAGCGGGACTCTG
GGGTTCGAAATGACCGACCAAGCGACGCCCAACCTGCCATCACGAGATTTCGATTCCACCGCCGCCTTCT
ATGAAAGGTTGGGCTTCGGAATCGTTTTCCGGGACGCCGGCTGGATGATCCTCCAGCGCGGGGATCTCAT
GCTGGAGTTCTTCGCCCACCCTAGGGGGAGGCTAACTGAAACACGGAAGGAGACAATACCGGAAGGAACC
CGCGCTATGACGGCAATAAAAAGACAGAATAAAACGCACGGTGTTGGGTCGTTTGTTCATAAACGCGGGG
TTCGGTCCCAGGGCTGGCACTCTGTCGATACCCCACCGAGACCCCATTGGGGCCAATACGCCCGCGTTTC
TTCCTTTTCCCCACCCCACCCCCCAAGTTCGGGTGAAGGCCCAGGGCTCGCAGCCAACGTCGGGGCGGCA
GGCCCTGCCATAGCCTCAGGTTACTCATATATACTTTAGATTGATTTAAAACTTCATTTTTAATTTAAAA
GGATCTAGGTGAAGATCCTTTTTGATAATCTCATGACCAAAATCCCTTAACGTGAGTTTTCGTTCCACTG
AGCGTCAGACCCCGTAGAAAAGATCAAAGGATCTTCTTGAGATCCTTTTTTTCTGCGCGTAATCTGCTGC
TTGCAAACAAAAAAACCACCGCTACCAGCGGTGGTTTGTTTGCCGGATCAAGAGCTACCAACTCTTTTTC
CGAAGGTAACTGGCTTCAGCAGAGCGCAGATACCAAATACTGTTCTTCTAGTGTAGCCGTAGTTAGGCCA
CCACTTCAAGAACTCTGTAGCACCGCCTACATACCTCGCTCTGCTAATCCTGTTACCAGTGGCTGCTGCC
AGTGGCGATAAGTCGTGTCTTACCGGGTTGGACTCAAGACGATAGTTACCGGATAAGGCGCAGCGGTCGG
GCTGAACGGGGGGTTCGTGCACACAGCCCAGCTTGGAGCGAACGACCTACACCGAACTGAGATACCTACA
GCGTGAGCTATGAGAAAGCGCCACGCTTCCCGAAGGGAGAAAGGCGGACAGGTATCCGGTAAGCGGCAGG
GTCGGAACAGGAGAGCGCACGAGGGAGCTTCCAGGGGGAAACGCCTGGTATCTTTATAGTCCTGTCGGGT
TTCGCCACCTCTGACTTGAGCGTCGATTTTTGTGATGCTCGTCAGGGGGGCGGAGCCTATGGAAAAACGC
CAGCAACGCGGCCTTTTTACGGTTCCTGGCCTTTTGCTGGCCTTTTGCTCACATGTTCTTTCCTGCGTTA
TCCCCTGATTCTGTGGATAACCGTATTACCGCCATGCAT
